Addgene plasmid #90265: RFP-HA-DAT
Purpose: Expresses RFP-HA-DAT in mammalian cells
Depositing lab: Alexander Sorkin. Depositing organization: University of Pittsburgh (University, School of Medicine, and Cancer Institute). Publication: Dopamine transporter is enriched in filopodia and induces filopodia formation. Caltagarone J, Ma S, Sorkin A. Mol Cell Neurosci. 2015 Sep;68:120-30. doi: 10.1016/j.mcn.2015.04.005. Epub 2015 Apr 30. PubMed 25936602.
Backbone
  Vector backbone: tagRFP-C1
  Backbone size w/o insert (bp): 4725
  Total vector size (bp): 6583
  Vector type: Mammalian Expression
Growth in bacteria
  Bacterial resistance: Kanamycin, 50 μg/mL
  Growth temperature: 37°C
  Growth strain: DH5alpha
  Copy number: Unknown
Gene/Insert
  Gene/Insert name: DAT (dopamine transporter)
  Species: H. sapiens (human)
  Insert size (bp): 1863
  Mutation: inserted HA tag (see YFP-HA-DAT)
  Entrez Gene: SLC6A3 (a.k.a. DAT, DAT1, PKDYS, PKDYS1)
  Promoter: CMV
  Cloning method: Restriction Enzyme; 5′ cloning site KpnI (not destroyed); 3′ cloning site SmaI (not destroyed)
  Sequencing primers: 5′ NO; 3′ NO
Terms and licenses: Academic/Nonprofit Terms; Industry Terms: Not Available to Industry
How to cite: RFP-HA-DAT was a gift from Alexander Sorkin (Addgene plasmid # 90265 ; http://n2t.net/addgene:90265 ; RRID:Addgene_90265)
