[The description below was written by a language model from this plasmid's Addgene catalogue record and pLannotate feature annotations shown in this document.]
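Description:
RFP-HA-DAT is a mammalian expression plasmid of about 6.6 kb, built on the tagRFP-C1 backbone, that produces the human dopamine transporter (DAT, gene SLC6A3) as a fusion with the monomeric red fluorescent protein TagRFP. The CMV immediate-early enhancer and promoter drive transcription. The TagRFP coding sequence comes first, followed by a short stretch of residual multiple cloning site that serves as a linker. The roughly 1.86 kb DAT open reading frame was cloned between KpnI and SmaI sites, so the fluorescent protein sits at the transporter's N-terminus. An SV40 polyadenylation signal terminates the transcript. The record notes that an HA epitope tag has been inserted within DAT and refers to a related YFP-HA-DAT construct for details. It does not give the tag's exact position, and the feature table does not annotate the tag separately.

The plasmid is propagated in E. coli through a high-copy ColE1/pUC-type origin and selected with kanamycin. The single NeoR/KanR gene (Tn5 aminoglycoside phosphotransferase) sits behind tandem bacterial (bla) and SV40 early promoters and ends with an HSV TK poly(A) signal. It therefore confers kanamycin resistance in bacteria and can also support G418 selection of transfected mammalian cells. An f1 origin is present as well. The short large T antigen, ble and bGH poly(A) fragments in the annotation look like backbone remnants rather than functional parts.

The fluorescent tag allows the transporter to be visualised in cells, while the HA epitope provides a handle for antibody detection. The associated publication concerns DAT enrichment in filopodia and its induction of filopodia formation.
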