Features (pLannotate 1.2.2; 15 found; start..end, strand, type, name):
     61..364     +  enhancer       CMV enhancer: human cytomegalovirus immediate early enhancer
    365..568     +  promoter       CMV promoter: human cytomegalovirus (CMV) immediate early promoter
    613..1324    +  CDS            TagRFP (fragment): monomeric derivative of red fluorescent protein from Entacmaea quadricolor (Merzlyak et al., 2007) mammalian codon-optimized
   1324..1374    +  misc_feature   MCS (fragment): multiple cloning site
   1375..3234    +  CDS            SLC6A3: SC6A3_HUMAN - Also known as DAT1. Experimental evidence at protein level: Swiss-Prot protein existence level 1. Amine transporter (PubMed:1406597, PubMed:8302271, PubMed:15505207). Terminates the action of dopamine by its high affinity sodium-dependent reuptake into presynaptic terminals (By similarity). Regulator of light-dependent retinal hyaloid vessel regression, downstream of OPN5 signaling (By similarity). From Homo sapiens (Human).
   3264..3348    +  CDS            large T antigen (fragment): large T antigen from SV40 (simian virus 40)
   3371..3492    +  polyA_signal   SV40 poly(A) signal: SV40 polyadenylation signal
   3526..3954    -  rep_origin     f1 ori (sequence partly withheld): f1 bacteriophage origin of replication; arrow indicates direction of (+) strand synthesis
   3981..4085    +  promoter       AmpR promoter: bla
   4087..4444    +  promoter       SV40 promoter: SV40 enhancer and early promoter
   4479..5273    +  CDS            NeoR/KanR: aminoglycoside phosphotransferase from Tn5; aph(3')-II (or nptII); confers resistance to neomycin, kanamycin, and G418 (Geneticin®)
   5294..5446    +  CDS            ble (fragment): BLE_KLEPN - Experimental evidence at protein level: Swiss-Prot protein existence level 1. Binding protein with a strong affinity to the bleomycin family of antibiotics. Binds to CL990; an antimitotic-antibiotic compound. From Klebsiella pneumoniae.
   5505..5552    +  polyA_signal   HSV TK poly(A) signal: herpes simplex virus thymidine kinase polyadenylation signal (Cole and Stacy, 1985)
   5643..5659    -  polyA_signal   bGH poly(A) signal (fragment): bovine growth hormone polyadenylation signal
   5881..6469    +  rep_origin     ori: high-copy-number ColE1/pMB1/pBR322/pUC origin of replication
>Addgene plasmid #90265 | RFP-HA-DAT | depositor full sequence | sequence record 174863 | human DAT cDNA (with HA epitope)  inserted into tagRFP-C1
TAGTTATTAATAGTAATCAATTACGGGGTCATTAGTTCATAGCCCATATATGGAGTTCCGCGTTACATAA
CTTACGGTAAATGGCCCGCCTGGCTGACCGCCCAACGACCCCCGCCCATTGACGTCAATAATGACGTATG
TTCCCATAGTAACGCCAATAGGGACTTTCCATTGACGTCAATGGGTGGAGTATTTACGGTAAACTGCCCA
CTTGGCAGTACATCAAGTGTATCATATGCCAAGTACGCCCCCTATTGACGTCAATGACGGTAAATGGCCC
GCCTGGCATTATGCCCAGTACATGACCTTATGGGACTTTCCTACTTGGCAGTACATCTACGTATTAGTCA
TCGCTATTACCATGGTGATGCGGTTTTGGCAGTACATCAATGGGCGTGGATAGCGGTTTGACTCACGGGG
ATTTCCAAGTCTCCACCCCATTGACGTCAATGGGAGTTTGTTTTGGCACCAAAATCAACGGGACTTTCCA
AAATGTCGTAACAACTCCGCCCCATTGACGCAAATGGGCGGTAGGCGTGTACGGTGGGAGGTCTATATAA
GCAGAGCTGGTTTAGTGAACCGTCAGATCCGCTAGCGCTACCGGTCGCCACCATGGTGTCTAAGGGCGAA
GAGCTGATTAAGGAGAACATGCACATGAAGCTGTACATGGAGGGCACCGTGAACAACCACCACTTCAAGT
GCACATCCGAGGGCGAAGGCAAGCCCTACGAGGGCACCCAGACCATGAGAATCAAGGTGGTCGAGGGCGG
CCCTCTCCCCTTCGCCTTCGACATCCTGGCTACCAGCTTCATGTACGGCAGCAGAACCTTCATCAACCAC
ACCCAGGGCATCCCCGACTTCTTTAAGCAGTCCTTCCCTGAGGGCTTCACATGGGAGAGAGTCACCACAT
ACGAAGACGGGGGCGTGCTGACCGCTACCCAGGACACCAGCCTCCAGGACGGCTGCCTCATCTACAACGT
CAAGATCAGAGGGGTGAACTTCCCATCCAACGGCCCTGTGATGCAGAAGAAAACACTCGGCTGGGAGGCC
AACACCGAGATGCTGTACCCCGCTGACGGCGGCCTGGAAGGCAGAAGCGACATGGCCCTGAAGCTCGTGG
GCGGGGGCCACCTGATCTGCAACTTCAAGACCACATACAGATCCAAGAAACCCGCTAAGAACCTCAAGAT
GCCCGGCGTCTACTATGTGGACCACAGACTGGAAAGAATCAAGGAGGCCGACAAAGAGACCTACGTCGAG
CAGCACGAGGTGGCTGTGGCCAGATACTGCGACCTCCCTAGCAAACTGGGGCACAAACTTAATTCCGGAC
TCAGATCTCGAGCTCAAGCTTCGAATTCTGCAGTCGACGGTACCATGAGTAAGAGCAAATGCTCCGTGGG
ACTCATGTCTTCCGTGGTGGCCCCGGCTAAGGAGCCCAATGCCGTGGGCCCGAAGGAGGTGGAGCTCATC
CTTGTCAAGGAGCAGAACGGAGTGCAGCTCACCAGCTCCACCCTCACCAACCCGCGGCAGAGCCCCGTGG
AGGCCCAGGATCGGGAGACCTGGGGCAAGAAGATCGACTTTCTCCTGTCCGTCATTGGCTTTGCTGTGGA
CCTGGCCAACGTCTGGCGGTTCCCCTACCTGTGCTACAAAAATGGTGGCGGTGCCTTCCTGGTCCCCTAC
CTGCTCTTCATGGTCATTGCTGGGATGCCACTTTTCTACATGGAGCTGGCCCTCGGCCAGTTCAACAGGG
AAGGGGCCGCTGGTGTCTGGAAGATCTGCCCCATACTGAAAGGTGTGGGCTTCACGGTCATCCTCATCTC
ACTGTATGTCGGCTTCTTCTACAACGTCATCATCGCCTGGGCGCTGCACTATCTCTTCTCCTCCTTCACC
ACGGAGCTCCCCTGGATCCACTGCAACAACTCCTGGAACAGCCCCAACTGCTCGGATGCCTATCCTTATG
ACGTCCCTGACTACGCCTCGCTCCTCAACGACACTTTTGGGACCACACCTGCTGCCGAGTACTTTGAACG
TGGCGTGCTGCACCTCCACCAGAGCCATGGCATCGACGACCTGGGGCCTCCGCGGTGGCAGCTCACAGCC
TGCCTGGTGCTGGTCATCGTGCTGCTCTACTTCAGCCTCTGGAAGGGCGTGAAGACCTCAGGGAAGGTGG
TATGGATCACAGCCACCATGCCATACGTGGTCCTCACTGCCCTGCTCCTGCGTGGGGTCACCCTCCCTGG
AGCCATAGACGGCATCAGAGCATACCTGAGCGTTGACTTCTACCGGCTCTGCGAGGCGTCTGTTTGGATT
GACGCGGCCACCCAGGTGTGCTTCTCCCTGGGCGTGGGGTTCGGGGTGCTGATCGCCTTCTCCAGCTACA
ACAAGTTCACCAACAACTGCTACAGGGACGCGATTGTCACCACCTCCATCAACTCCCTGACGAGCTTCTC
CTCCGGCTTCGTCGTCTTCTCCTTCCTGGGGTACATGGCACAGAAGCACAGTGTGCCCATCGGGGACGTG
GCCAAGGACGGGCCAGGGCTGATCTTCATCATCTACCCGGAAGCCATCGCCACGCTCCCTCTGTCCTCAG
CCTGGGCCGTGGTCTTCTTCATCATGCTGCTCACCCTGGGTATCGACAGCGCCATGGGTGGTATGGAGTC
AGTGATCACCGGGCTCATCGATGAGTTCCAGCTGCTGCACAGACACCGTGAGCTCTTCACGCTCTTCATC
GTCCTGGCGACCTTCCTCCTGTCCCTGTTCTGCGTCACCAACGGTGGCATCTACGTCTTCACGCTCCTGG
ACCATTTTGCAGCCGGCACGTCCATCCTCTTTGGAGTGCTCATCGAAGCCATCGGAGTGGCCTGGTTCTA
TGGTGTTGGGCAGTTCAGCGACGACATCCAGCAGATGACCGGGCAGCGGCCCAGCCTGTACTGGCGGCTG
TGCTGGAAGCTGGTCAGCCCCTGCTTTCTCCTGTTCGTGGTCGTGGTCAGCATTGTGACCTTCAGACCCC
CCCACTACGGAGCCTACATCTTCCCCGACTGGGCCAACGCGCTGGGCTGGGTCATCGCCACATCCTCCAT
GGCCATGGTGCCCATCTATGCGGCCTACAAGTTCTGCAGCCTGCCTGGGTCCTTTCGAGAGAAACTGGCC
TACGCCATTGCACCCGAGAAGGACCGTGAGCTGGTGGACAGAGGGGAGGTGCGCCAGTTCACGCTCCGCC
ACTGGCTCAAGGTGTAGCCCGGGATCCACCGGATCTAGATAACTGATCATAATCAGCCATACCACATTTG
TAGAGGTTTTACTTGCTTTAAAAAACCTCCCACACCTCCCCCTGAACCTGAAACATAAAATGAATGCAAT
TGTTGTTGTTAACTTGTTTATTGCAGCTTATAATGGTTACAAATAAAGCAATAGCATCACAAATTTCACA
AATAAAGCATTTTTTTCACTGCATTCTAGTTGTGGTTTGTCCAAACTCATCAATGTATCTTAACGCGTAA
ATTGTAAGCGTTAATATTTTGTTAAAATTCGCGTTAAATTTTTGTTAAATCAGCTCATTTTTTAACCAAT
AGGCCGAAATCGGCAAAATCCCTTATAAATCAAAAGAATAGACCGAGATAGGGT
[37 nt withheld, positions 3625-3661]
AAAGAACGTGGACTCCAACGTCAAAGG
[49 nt withheld, positions 3689-3737]
T
[91 nt withheld, positions 3739-3829]
G
[124 nt withheld, positions 3831-3954]
CAGGTGGCACTTTTCGGGGAAATGTGCGCGGAACCCCTATTTGTTTATTTTTCTAAATACATTCAAATAT
GTATCCGCTCATGAGACAATAACCCTGATAAATGCTTCAATAATATTGAAAAAGGAAGAGTCCTGAGGCG
GAAAGAACCAGCTGTGGAATGTGTGTCAGTTAGGGTGTGGAAAGTCCCCAGGCTCCCCAGCAGGCAGAAG
TATGCAAAGCATGCATCTCAATTAGTCAGCAACCAGGTGTGGAAAGTCCCCAGGCTCCCCAGCAGGCAGA
AGTATGCAAAGCATGCATCTCAATTAGTCAGCAACCATAGTCCCGCCCCTAACTCCGCCCATCCCGCCCC
TAACTCCGCCCAGTTCCGCCCATTCTCCGCCCCATGGCTGACTAATTTTTTTTATTTATGCAGAGGCCGA
GGCCGCCTCGGCCTCTGAGCTATTCCAGAAGTAGTGAGGAGGCTTTTTTGGAGGCCTAGGCTTTTGCAAA
GATCGATCAAGAGACAGGATGAGGATCGTTTCGCATGATTGAACAAGATGGATTGCACGCAGGTTCTCCG
GCCGCTTGGGTGGAGAGGCTATTCGGCTATGACTGGGCACAACAGACAATCGGCTGCTCTGATGCCGCCG
TGTTCCGGCTGTCAGCGCAGGGGCGCCCGGTTCTTTTTGTCAAGACCGACCTGTCCGGTGCCCTGAATGA
ACTGCAAGACGAGGCAGCGCGGCTATCGTGGCTGGCCACGACGGGCGTTCCTTGCGCAGCTGTGCTCGAC
GTTGTCACTGAAGCGGGAAGGGACTGGCTGCTATTGGGCGAAGTGCCGGGGCAGGATCTCCTGTCATCTC
ACCTTGCTCCTGCCGAGAAAGTATCCATCATGGCTGATGCAATGCGGCGGCTGCATACGCTTGATCCGGC
TACCTGCCCATTCGACCACCAAGCGAAACATCGCATCGAGCGAGCACGTACTCGGATGGAAGCCGGTCTT
GTCGATCAGGATGATCTGGACGAAGAGCATCAGGGGCTCGCGCCAGCCGAACTGTTCGCCAGGCTCAAGG
CGAGCATGCCCGACGGCGAGGATCTCGTCGTGACCCATGGCGATGCCTGCTTGCCGAATATCATGGTGGA
AAATGGCCGCTTTTCTGGATTCATCGACTGTGGCCGGCTGGGTGTGGCGGACCGCTATCAGGACATAGCG
TTGGCTACCCGTGATATTGCTGAAGAGCTTGGCGGCGAATGGGCTGACCGCTTCCTCGTGCTTTACGGTA
TCGCCGCTCCCGATTCGCAGCGCATCGCCTTCTATCGCCTTCTTGACGAGTTCTTCTGAGCGGGACTCTG
GGGTTCGAAATGACCGACCAAGCGACGCCCAACCTGCCATCACGAGATTTCGATTCCACCGCCGCCTTCT
ATGAAAGGTTGGGCTTCGGAATCGTTTTCCGGGACGCCGGCTGGATGATCCTCCAGCGCGGGGATCTCAT
GCTGGAGTTCTTCGCCCACCCTAGGGGGAGGCTAACTGAAACACGGAAGGAGACAATACCGGAAGGAACC
CGCGCTATGACGGCAATAAAAAGACAGAATAAAACGCACGGTGTTGGGTCGTTTGTTCATAAACGCGGGG
TTCGGTCCCAGGGCTGGCACTCTGTCGATACCCCACCGAGACCCCATTGGGGCCAATACGCCCGCGTTTC
TTCCTTTTCCCCACCCCACCCCCCAAGTTCGGGTGAAGGCCCAGGGCTCGCAGCCAACGTCGGGGCGGCA
GGCCCTGCCATAGCCTCAGGTTACTCATATATACTTTAGATTGATTTAAAACTTCATTTTTAATTTAAAA
GGATCTAGGTGAAGATCCTTTTTGATAATCTCATGACCAAAATCCCTTAACGTGAGTTTTCGTTCCACTG
AGCGTCAGACCCCGTAGAAAAGATCAAAGGATCTTCTTGAGATCCTTTTTTTCTGCGCGTAATCTGCTGC
TTGCAAACAAAAAAACCACCGCTACCAGCGGTGGTTTGTTTGCCGGATCAAGAGCTACCAACTCTTTTTC
CGAAGGTAACTGGCTTCAGCAGAGCGCAGATACCAAATACTGTCCTTCTAGTGTAGCCGTAGTTAGGCCA
CCACTTCAAGAACTCTGTAGCACCGCCTACATACCTCGCTCTGCTAATCCTGTTACCAGTGGCTGCTGCC
AGTGGCGATAAGTCGTGTCTTACCGGGTTGGACTCAAGACGATAGTTACCGGATAAGGCGCAGCGGTCGG
GCTGAACGGGGGGTTCGTGCACACAGCCCAGCTTGGAGCGAACGACCTACACCGAACTGAGATACCTACA
GCGTGAGCTATGAGAAAGCGCCACGCTTCCCGAAGGGAGAAAGGCGGACAGGTATCCGGTAAGCGGCAGG
GTCGGAACAGGAGAGCGCACGAGGGAGCTTCCAGGGGGAAACGCCTGGTATCTTTATAGTCCTGTCGGGT
TTCGCCACCTCTGACTTGAGCGTCGATTTTTGTGATGCTCGTCAGGGGGGCGGAGCCTATGGAAAAACGC
CAGCAACGCGGCCTTTTTACGGTTCCTGGCCTTTTGCTGGCCTTTTGCTCACATGTTCTTTCCTGCGTTA
TCCCCTGATTCTGTGGATAACCGTATTACCGCCATGCAT
