Features (pLannotate 1.2.2; 15 found; start..end, strand, type, name):
     61..364     +  enhancer       CMV enhancer: human cytomegalovirus immediate early enhancer
    365..568     +  promoter       CMV promoter: human cytomegalovirus (CMV) immediate early promoter
    613..1324    +  CDS            TagRFP (fragment): monomeric derivative of red fluorescent protein from Entacmaea quadricolor (Merzlyak et al., 2007) mammalian codon-optimized
   1324..1374    +  misc_feature   MCS (fragment): multiple cloning site
   1375..3234    +  CDS            SLC6A3: SC6A3_HUMAN - Also known as DAT1. Experimental evidence at protein level: Swiss-Prot protein existence level 1. Amine transporter (PubMed:1406597, PubMed:8302271, PubMed:15505207). Terminates the action of dopamine by its high affinity sodium-dependent reuptake into presynaptic terminals (By similarity). Regulator of light-dependent retinal hyaloid vessel regression, downstream of OPN5 signaling (By similarity). From Homo sapiens (Human).
   3264..3348    +  CDS            large T antigen (fragment): large T antigen from SV40 (simian virus 40)
   3371..3492    +  polyA_signal   SV40 poly(A) signal: SV40 polyadenylation signal
   3526..3954    -  rep_origin     f1 ori (sequence partly withheld): f1 bacteriophage origin of replication; arrow indicates direction of (+) strand synthesis
   3981..4085    +  promoter       AmpR promoter: bla
   4087..4444    +  promoter       SV40 promoter: SV40 enhancer and early promoter
   4479..5273    +  CDS            NeoR/KanR: aminoglycoside phosphotransferase from Tn5; aph(3')-II (or nptII); confers resistance to neomycin, kanamycin, and G418 (Geneticin®)
   5294..5446    +  CDS            ble (fragment): BLE_KLEPN - Experimental evidence at protein level: Swiss-Prot protein existence level 1. Binding protein with a strong affinity to the bleomycin family of antibiotics. Binds to CL990; an antimitotic-antibiotic compound. From Klebsiella pneumoniae.
   5505..5552    +  polyA_signal   HSV TK poly(A) signal: herpes simplex virus thymidine kinase polyadenylation signal (Cole and Stacy, 1985)
   5643..5659    -  polyA_signal   bGH poly(A) signal (fragment): bovine growth hormone polyadenylation signal
   5881..6469    +  rep_origin     ori: high-copy-number ColE1/pMB1/pBR322/pUC origin of replication
>Addgene plasmid #90265 | RFP-HA-DAT | addgene full sequence | sequence record 178491 | Addgene NGS Result
TAGTTATTAATAGTAATCAATTACGGGGTCATTAGTTCATAGCCCATATATGGAGTTCCGCGTTACATAA
CTTACGGTAAATGGCCCGCCTGGCTGACCGCCCAACGACCCCCGCCCATTGACGTCAATAATGACGTATG
TTCCCATAGTAACGCCAATAGGGACTTTCCATTGACGTCAATGGGTGGAGTATTTACGGTAAACTGCCCA
CTTGGCAGTACATCAAGTGTATCATATGCCAAGTACGCCCCCTATTGACGTCAATGACGGTAAATGGCCC
GCCTGGCATTATGCCCAGTACATGACCTTATGGGACTTTCCTACTTGGCAGTACATCTACGTATTAGTCA
TCGCTATTACCATGGTGATGCGGTTTTGGCAGTACATCAATGGGCGTGGATAGCGGTTTGACTCACGGGG
ATTTCCAAGTCTCCACCCCATTGACGTCAATGGGAGTTTGTTTTGGCACCAAAATCAACGGGACTTTCCA
AAATGTCGTAACAACTCCGCCCCATTGACGCAAATGGGCGGTAGGCGTGTACGGTGGGAGGTCTATATAA
GCAGAGCTGGTTTAGTGAACCGTCAGATCCGCTAGCGCTACCGGTCGCCACCATGGTGTCTAAGGGCGAA
GAGCTGATTAAGGAGAACATGCACATGAAGCTGTACATGGAGGGCACCGTGAACAACCACCACTTCAAGT
GCACATCCGAGGGCGAAGGCAAGCCCTACGAGGGCACCCAGACCATGAGAATCAAGGTGGTCGAGGGCGG
CCCTCTCCCCTTCGCCTTCGACATCCTGGCTACCAGCTTCATGTACGGCAGCAGAACCTTCATCAACCAC
ACCCAGGGCATCCCCGACTTCTTTAAGCAGTCCTTCCCTGAGGGCTTCACATGGGAGAGAGTCACCACAT
ACGAAGACGGGGGCGTGCTGACCGCTACCCAGGACACCAGCCTCCAGGACGGCTGCCTCATCTACAACGT
CAAGATCAGAGGGGTGAACTTCCCATCCAACGGCCCTGTGATGCAGAAGAAAACACTCGGCTGGGAGGCC
AACACCGAGATGCTGTACCCCGCTGACGGCGGCCTGGAAGGCAGAAGCGACATGGCCCTGAAGCTCGTGG
GCGGGGGCCACCTGATCTGCAACTTCAAGACCACATACAGATCCAAGAAACCCGCTAAGAACCTCAAGAT
GCCCGGCGTCTACTATGTGGACCACAGACTGGAAAGAATCAAGGAGGCCGACAAAGAGACCTACGTCGAG
CAGCACGAGGTGGCTGTGGCCAGATACTGCGACCTCCCTAGCAAACTGGGGCACAAACTTAATTCCGGAC
TCAGATCTCGAGCTCAAGCTTCGAATTCTGCAGTCGACGGTACCATGAGTAAGAGCAAATGCTCCGTGGG
ACTCATGTCTTCCGTGGTGGCCCCGGCTAAGGAGCCCAATGCCGTGGGCCCGAAGGAGGTGGAGCTCATC
CTTGTCAAGGAGCAGAACGGAGTGCAGCTCACCAGCTCCACCCTCACCAACCCGCGGCAGAGCCCCGTGG
AGGCCCAGGATCGGGAGACCTGGGGCAAGAAGATCGACTTTCTCCTGTCCGTCATTGGCTTTGCTGTGGA
CCTGGCCAACGTCTGGCGGTTCCCCTACCTGTGCTACAAAAATGGTGGCGGTGCCTTCCTGGTCCCCTAC
CTGCTCTTCATGGTCATTGCTGGGATGCCACTTTTCTACATGGAGCTGGCCCTCGGCCAGTTCAACAGGG
AAGGGGCCGCTGGTGTCTGGAAGATCTGCCCCATACTGAAAGGTGTGGGCTTCACGGTCATCCTCATCTC
ACTGTATGTCGGCTTCTTCTACAACGTCATCATCGCCTGGGCGCTGCACTATCTCTTCTCCTCCTTCACC
ACGGAGCTCCCCTGGATCCACTGCAACAACTCCTGGAACAGCCCCAACTGCTCGGATGCCTATCCTTATG
ACGTCCCTGACTACGCCTCGCTCCTCAACGACACTTTTGGGACCACACCTGCTGCCGAGTACTTTGAACG
TGGCGTGCTGCACCTCCACCAGAGCCATGGCATCGACGACCTGGGGCCTCCGCGGTGGCAGCTCACAGCC
TGCCTGGTGCTGGTCATCGTGCTGCTCTACTTCAGCCTCTGGAAGGGCGTGAAGACCTCAGGGAAGGTGG
TATGGATCACAGCCACCATGCCATACGTGGTCCTCACTGCCCTGCTCCTGCGTGGGGTCACCCTCCCTGG
AGCCATAGACGGCATCAGAGCATACCTGAGCGTTGACTTCTACCGGCTCTGCGAGGCGTCTGTTTGGATT
GACGCGGCCACCCAGGTGTGCTTCTCCCTGGGCGTGGGGTTCGGGGTGCTGATCGCCTTCTCCAGCTACA
ACAAGTTCACCAACAACTGCTACAGGGACGCGATTGTCACCACCTCCATCAACTCCCTGACGAGCTTCTC
CTCCGGCTTCGTCGTCTTCTCCTTCCTGGGGTACATGGCACAGAAGCACAGTGTGCCCATCGGGGACGTG
GCCAAGGACGGGCCAGGGCTGATCTTCATCATCTACCCGGAAGCCATCGCCACGCTCCCTCTGTCCTCAG
CCTGGGCCGTGGTCTTCTTCATCATGCTGCTCACCCTGGGTATCGACAGCGCCATGGGTGGTATGGAGTC
AGTGATCACCGGGCTCATCGATGAGTTCCAGCTGCTGCACAGACACCGTGAGCTCTTCACGCTCTTCATC
GTCCTAGCGACCTTCCTCCTGTCCCTGTTCTGCGTCACCAACGGTGGCATCTACGTCTTCACGCTCCTGG
ACCATTTTGCAGCCGGCACGTCCATCCTCTTTGGAGTGCTCATCGAAGCCATCGGAGTGGCCTGGTTCTA
TGGTGTTGGGCAGTTCAGCGACGACATCCAGCAGATGACCGGGCAGCGGCCCAGCCTGTACTGGCGGCTG
TGCTGGAAGCTGGTCAGCCCCTGCTTTCTCCTGTTCGTGGTCGTGGTCAGCATTGTGACCTTCAGACCCC
CCCACTACGGAGCCTACATCTTCCCCGACTGGGCCAACGCGCTGGGCTGGGTCATCGCCACATCCTCCAT
GGCCATGGTGCCCATCTATGCGGCCTACAAGTTCTGCAGCCTGCCTGGGTCCTTTCGAGAGAAACTGGCC
TACGCCATTGCACCCGAGAAGGACCGTGAGCTGGTGGACAGAGGGGAGGTGCGCCAGTTCACGCTCCGCC
ACTGGCTCAAGGTGTAGCCCGGGATCCACCGGATCTAGATAACTGATCATAATCAGCCATACCACATTTG
TAGAGGTTTTACTTGCTTTAAAAAACCTCCCACACCTCCCCCTGAACCTGAAACATAAAATGAATGCAAT
TGTTGTTGTTAACTTGTTTATTGCAGCTTATAATGGTTACAAATAAAGCAATAGCATCACAAATTTCACA
AATAAAGCATTTTTTTCACTGCATTCTAGTTGTGGTTTGTCCAAACTCATCAATGTATCTTAACGCGTAA
ATTGTAAGCGTTAATATTTTGTTAAAATTCGCGTTAAATTTTTGTTAAATCAGCTCATTTTTTAACCAAT
AGGCCGAAATCGGCAAAATCCCTTATAAATCAAAAGAATAGACCGAGATAGGGT
[37 nt withheld, positions 3625-3661]
AAAGAACGTGGACTCCAACGTCAAAGG
[49 nt withheld, positions 3689-3737]
T
[91 nt withheld, positions 3739-3829]
G
[124 nt withheld, positions 3831-3954]
CAGGTGGCACTTTTCGGGGAAATGTGCGCGGAACCCCTATTTGTTTATTTTTCTAAATACATTCAAATAT
GTATCCGCTCATGAGACAATAACCCTGATAAATGCTTCAATAATATTGAAAAAGGAAGAGTCCTGAGGCG
GAAAGAACCAGCTGTGGAATGTGTGTCAGTTAGGGTGTGGAAAGTCCCCAGGCTCCCCAGCAGGCAGAAG
TATGCAAAGCATGCATCTCAATTAGTCAGCAACCAGGTGTGGAAAGTCCCCAGGCTCCCCAGCAGGCAGA
AGTATGCAAAGCATGCATCTCAATTAGTCAGCAACCATAGTCCCGCCCCTAACTCCGCCCATCCCGCCCC
TAACTCCGCCCAGTTCCGCCCATTCTCCGCCCCATGGCTGACTAATTTTTTTTATTTATGCAGAGGCCGA
GGCCGCCTCGGCCTCTGAGCTATTCCAGAAGTAGTGAGGAGGCTTTTTTGGAGGCCTAGGCTTTTGCAAA
GATCGATCAAGAGACAGGATGAGGATCGTTTCGCATGATTGAACAAGATGGATTGCACGCAGGTTCTCCG
GCCGCTTGGGTGGAGAGGCTATTCGGCTATGACTGGGCACAACAGACAATCGGCTGCTCTGATGCCGCCG
TGTTCCGGCTGTCAGCGCAGGGGCGCCCGGTTCTTTTTGTCAAGACCGACCTGTCCGGTGCCCTGAATGA
ACTGCAAGACGAGGCAGCGCGGCTATCGTGGCTGGCCACGACGGGCGTTCCTTGCGCAGCTGTGCTCGAC
GTTGTCACTGAAGCGGGAAGGGACTGGCTGCTATTGGGCGAAGTGCCGGGGCAGGATCTCCTGTCATCTC
ACCTTGCTCCTGCCGAGAAAGTATCCATCATGGCTGATGCAATGCGGCGGCTGCATACGCTTGATCCGGC
TACCTGCCCATTCGACCACCAAGCGAAACATCGCATCGAGCGAGCACGTACTCGGATGGAAGCCGGTCTT
GTCGATCAGGATGATCTGGACGAAGAGCATCAGGGGCTCGCGCCAGCCGAACTGTTCGCCAGGCTCAAGG
CGAGCATGCCCGACGGCGAGGATCTCGTCGTGACCCATGGCGATGCCTGCTTGCCGAATATCATGGTGGA
AAATGGCCGCTTTTCTGGATTCATCGACTGTGGCCGGCTGGGTGTGGCGGACCGCTATCAGGACATAGCG
TTGGCTACCCGTGATATTGCTGAAGAGCTTGGCGGCGAATGGGCTGACCGCTTCCTCGTGCTTTACGGTA
TCGCCGCTCCCGATTCGCAGCGCATCGCCTTCTATCGCCTTCTTGACGAGTTCTTCTGAGCGGGACTCTG
GGGTTCGAAATGACCGACCAAGCGACGCCCAACCTGCCATCACGAGATTTCGATTCCACCGCCGCCTTCT
ATGAAAGGTTGGGCTTCGGAATCGTTTTCCGGGACGCCGGCTGGATGATCCTCCAGCGCGGGGATCTCAT
GCTGGAGTTCTTCGCCCACCCTAGGGGGAGGCTAACTGAAACACGGAAGGAGACAATACCGGAAGGAACC
CGCGCTATGACGGCAATAAAAAGACAGAATAAAACGCACGGTGTTGGGTCGTTTGTTCATAAACGCGGGG
TTCGGTCCCAGGGCTGGCACTCTGTCGATACCCCACCGAGACCCCATTGGGGCCAATACGCCCGCGTTTC
TTCCTTTTCCCCACCCCACCCCCCAAGTTCGGGTGAAGGCCCAGGGCTCGCAGCCAACGTCGGGGCGGCA
GGCCCTGCCATAGCCTCAGGTTACTCATATATACTTTAGATTGATTTAAAACTTCATTTTTAATTTAAAA
GGATCTAGGTGAAGATCCTTTTTGATAATCTCATGACCAAAATCCCTTAACGTGAGTTTTCGTTCCACTG
AGCGTCAGACCCCGTAGAAAAGATCAAAGGATCTTCTTGAGATCCTTTTTTTCTGCGCGTAATCTGCTGC
TTGCAAACAAAAAAACCACCGCTACCAGCGGTGGTTTGTTTGCCGGATCAAGAGCTACCAACTCTTTTTC
CGAAGGTAACTGGCTTCAGCAGAGCGCAGATACCAAATACTGTTCTTCTAGTGTAGCCGTAGTTAGGCCA
CCACTTCAAGAACTCTGTAGCACCGCCTACATACCTCGCTCTGCTAATCCTGTTACCAGTGGCTGCTGCC
AGTGGCGATAAGTCGTGTCTTACCGGGTTGGACTCAAGACGATAGTTACCGGATAAGGCGCAGCGGTCGG
GCTGAACGGGGGGTTCGTGCACACAGCCCAGCTTGGAGCGAACGACCTACACCGAACTGAGATACCTACA
GCGTGAGCTATGAGAAAGCGCCACGCTTCCCGAAGGGAGAAAGGCGGACAGGTATCCGGTAAGCGGCAGG
GTCGGAACAGGAGAGCGCACGAGGGAGCTTCCAGGGGGAAACGCCTGGTATCTTTATAGTCCTGTCGGGT
TTCGCCACCTCTGACTTGAGCGTCGATTTTTGTGATGCTCGTCAGGGGGGCGGAGCCTATGGAAAAACGC
CAGCAACGCGGCCTTTTTACGGTTCCTGGCCTTTTGCTGGCCTTTTGCTCACATGTTCTTTCCTGCGTTA
TCCCCTGATTCTGTGGATAACCGTATTACCGCCATGCAT
